>Addgene plasmid #145356 | pCellFree_G06_ZIKV NS4A | addgene full sequence | sequence record 308740 | Addgene NGS Result
GACGTCTAATACGACTCACTATAGGGACATCTTAAGTTTATTTTATTTTATTTTATTTTATTTTATTTTA
TTTTATTTTATTTTATTTTATTTTATTTAACCATGACAGTAATGTATAAAGTCTGTAAAGACATTAAACA
CGTAAGTGAAACCATGGGCACAAGTTTGTACAAAAAAGCAGGCTTCGGAGCGGCTTTGGGAGTAATGGAG
GCCCTGGGAACACTGCCAGGACACATGACAGAGAGGTTTCAGGAAGCCATTGACAACCTCGCCGTGCTCA
TGCGAGCAGAGACTGGAAGCAGGCCTTATAAGGCAGCGGCAGCCCAACTGCCGGAGACCCTAGAGACGAT
TATGCTCTTAGGTTTGCTGGGAACAGTTTCACTGGGGATCTTCTTCGTCTTGATGCGGAATAAGGGCATC
GGGAAGATGGGCTTTGGAATGGTAACCCTTGGGGCCAGTGCATGGCTCATGTGGCTTTCGGAAATTGAAC
CAGCCAGAATTGCATGTGTCCTCATTGTTGTGTTTTTATTACTGGTGGTGCTCATACCCGAGCCAGAGAA
GCAAAGAAACCCAGCTTTCTTGTACAAAGTGGTGCTGGAGGTGCTCTTCCAGGGCCCGAAGGGCGAGGAG
GATAACATGGCCATCATCAAGGAGTTCATGCGCTTCAAGGTGCACATGGAGGGCTCCGTGAACGGCCACG
AGTTCGAGATCGAGGGCGAGGGCGAGGGCCGCCCCTACGAGGGCACCCAGACCGCCAAGCTGAAGGTGAC
CAAGGGTGGCCCCCTGCCCTTCGCCTGGGACATCCTGTCCCCTCAGTTCATGTACGGCTCCAAGGCCTAC
GTGAAGCACCCCGCCGACATCCCCGACTACTTGAAGCTGTCCTTCCCCGAGGGCTTCAAGTGGGAGCGCG
TGATGAACTTCGAGGACGGCGGCGTGGTGACCGTGACCCAGGACTCCTCCCTGCAGGACGGCGAGTTCAT
CTACAAGGTGAAGCTGCGCGGCACCAACTTCCCCTCCGACGGCCCCGTAATGCAGAAGAAGACTATGGGC
TGGGAGGCCTCCTCCGAGCGGATGTACCCCGAGGACGGCGCCCTGAAGGGCGAGATCAAGCAGAGGCTGA
AGCTGAAGGACGGCGGCCACTACGACGCTGAGGTCAAGACCACCTACAAGGCCAAGAAGCCCGTGCAGCT
GCCCGGCGCCTACAACGTCAACATCAAGTTGGACATCACCTCCCACAACGAGGACTACACCATCGTGGAA
CAGTACGAACGCGCCGAGGGCCGCCACTCCACCGGCGGCATGGACGAGCTGTACAAGACCTCTGGTCACC
ACCATCACCACCATCACCACTAAGCGGCCGCCCTCCTCCTCCTTTCTTGTTCCTTTCACGTCGCCTTCTC
GGTTGTAGCTGGCAGACGACGAGTCTTACTTTTACGTGTACTTCTCTATAGATGATGTATGATCTCTCTG
CATGCGTGTTCGTGCATGTGTCCGTGTGTTGGGTACGCGTGGTACCCTGCAGGAAGGAAGCTGAGTTGGC
TGCTGCCACCGCTGAGCAATAACTAGTAATTACTAGCATAACCCCTTGGGGCCTCTAAACGGGTCTTGAG
GGGGTTTTTTGCTGAAAGGAGGACAGCTGATGATTGTCATGCTTGCCATCTGTTTTCTTGCAAGGTCAGA
GGAATTCGTAATCATGGTCATAGCTGTTTCCTGTGTGAAATTGTTATCCGCTCACAATTCCACACAACAT
ACGAGCCGGAAGCATAAAGTGTAAAGCCTGGGGTGCCTAATGAGTGAGCTAACTCACATTAATTGCGTTG
CGCTCACTGCCCGCTTTCCAGTCGGGAAACCTGTCGTGCCAGCTGCATTAATGAATCGGCCAACGCGCGG
GGAGAGGCGGTTTGCGTATTGGGCGCTCTTCCGCTTCCTCGCTCACTGACTCGCTGCGCTCGGTCGTTCG
GCTGCGGCGAGCGGTATCAGCTCACTCAAAGGCGGTAATACGGTTATCCACAGAATCAGGGGATAACGCA
GGAAAGAACATGTGAGCAAAAGGCCAGCAAAAGGCCAGGAACCGTAAAAAGGCCGCGTTGCTGGCGTTTT
TCCATAGGCTCCGCCCCCCTGACGAGCATCACAAAAATCGACGCTCAAGTCAGAGGTGGCGAAACCCGAC
AGGACTATAAAGATACCAGGCGTTTCCCCCTGGAAGCTCCCTCGTGCGCTCTCCTGTTCCGACCCTGCCG
CTTACCGGATACCTGTCCGCCTTTCTCCCTTCGGGAAGCGTGGCGCTTTCTCATAGCTCACGCTGTAGGT
ATCTCAGTTCGGTGTAGGTCGTTCGCTCCAAGCTGGGCTGTGTGCACGAACCCCCCGTTCAGCCCGACCG
CTGCGCCTTATCCGGTAACTATCGTCTTGAGTCCAACCCGGTAAGACACGACTTATCGCCACTGGCAGCA
GCCACTGGTAACAGGATTAGCAGAGCGAGGTATGTAGGCGGTGCTACAGAGTTCTTGAAGTGGTGGCCTA
ACTACGGCTACACTAGAAGAACAGTATTTGGTATCTGCGCTCTGCTGAAGCCAGTTACCTTCGGAAAAAG
AGTTGGTAGCTCTTGATCCGGCAAACAAACCACCGCTGGTAGCGGTGGTTTTTTTGTTTGCAAGCAGCAG
ATTACGCGCAGAAAAAAAGGATCTCAAGAGGATCCTTTGATCTTTTCTACGGGGTCTGACGCTCAGTGGA
ACGAAAACTCACGTTAAGGGATTTTGGTCATGAGATTATCAAAAAGGATCTTCACCTAGATCCTTTTAAA
TTAAAAATGAAGTTTTAAATCAATCTAAAGTATATATGAGTAAACTTGGTCTGACAGTTACCAATGCTTA
ATCAGTGAGGCACCTATCTCAGCGATCTGTCTAGTTCGTTCATCCATAGTTGCCTGACTCCCCGTCGTGT
AGATAACTACGATACGGGAGGGCTTACCATCTGGCCCCAGTGCTGCAATGATACCGCGAGACCCACGCTC
ACCGGCTCCAGATTTATCAGCAATAAACCAGCCAGCCGGAAGGGCCGAGCGCAGAAGTGGTCCTGCAACT
TTATCCGCCTCCATCCAGTCTATTAATTGTTGCCGGGAAGCTAGAGTAAGTAGTTCGCCAGTTAATAGTT
TGCGCAACGTTGTTGCCATTGCTACAGGCATCGTGGTGTCACGCTCGTCGTTTGGTATGGCTTCATTCAG
CTCCGGTTCCCAACGATCAAGGCGAGTTACATGATCCCCCATGTTGTGCAAAAAAGCGGTTAGCTCCTTC
GGTCCTCCGATCGTTGTCAGAAGTAAGTTGGCCGCAGTGTTATCACTCATGGTTATGGCAGCACTGCATA
ATTCTCTTACTGTCATGCCATCCGTAAGATGCTTTTCTGTGACTGGTGAGTACTCAACCAAGTCATTCTG
AGAATAGTGTATGCGGCGACCGAGTTGCTCTTGCCCGGCGTCAATACGGGATAATACCGCGCCACATAGC
AGAACTTTAAAAGTGCTCATCATTGGAAAACGTTCTTCGGGGCGAAAACTCTCAAGGATCTTACCGCTGT
TGAGATCCAGTTCGATGTAACCCACTCGTGCACCCAACTGATCTTCAGCATCTTTTACTTTCACCAGCGT
TTCTGGGTGAGCAAAAACAGGAAGGCAAAATGCCGCAAAAAAGGGAATAAGGGCGACACGGAAATGTTGA
ATACTCATACTCTTCCTTTTTCAATATTATTGAAGCATTTATCAGGGTTATTGTCTCATGAGCGGATACA
TATTTGAATGTATTTAGAAAAATAAACAAATAGGGGTTCCGCGCACATTTCCCCGAAAAGTGCCACCT
Features (pLannotate 1.2.2; 14 found; start..end, strand, type, name):
      7..25      +  promoter       T7 promoter: promoter for bacteriophage T7 RNA polymerase
    160..184     +  protein_bind   attB1: mutant version of attB; recombination site for the Gateway® BP reaction BP Clonase™
    187..573     +  CDS            POLG_ZIKV (fragment): Experimental evidence at protein level: Swiss-Prot protein existence level 1. [RNA-directed RNA polymerase NS5]: Replicates the viral (+) and (-) RNA genome, and performs the capping of genomes in the cytoplasm (PubMed:31090058). Methylates viral RNA cap at guanine N-7 and ribose 2'-O positions. Once sufficient NS5 is expressed, binds to the cap-proximal structure and inhibits further translation of the viral genome (PubMed:32313955). Besides its role in RNA genome replication, also prevents the establishment of a cellular antiviral state by blocking the interferon-alpha/beta (IFN-alpha/beta)
    569..593     -  protein_bind   attB2: mutant version of attB; recombination site for the Gateway® BP reaction BP Clonase™
    619..1317    +  CDS            mCherry: mCherry is a basic (constitutively fluorescent) red fluorescent protein published in 2004, derived from Discosoma sp.. It is reported to be a very rapidly-maturing monomer with low acid sensitivity.
   1524..1555    +  CDS            SET1 (fragment): solubility-enhancement tag derived from T7 phage gene 10B
   1573..1619    +  terminator     T7 terminator: transcription terminator for bacteriophage T7 RNA polymerase
   1721..1737    -  protein_bind   lac operator: The lac repressor binds to the lac operator to inhibit transcription in E. coli. This inhibition can be relieved by adding lactose or isopropyl-β-D-thiogalactopyranoside (IPTG). lac repressor encoded by lacI
   1745..1775    -  promoter       lac promoter: promoter for the E. coli lac operon
   1790..1811    -  protein_bind   CAP binding site: CAP binding activates transcription in the presence of cAMP. E. coli catabolite activator protein
   1824..1916    -  CDS            lacI (fragment): lac repressor; lacI; The lac repressor binds to the lac operator to inhibit transcription in E. coli. This inhibition can be relieved by adding lactose or isopropyl-β-D-thiogalactopyranoside (IPTG).
   2099..2687    -  rep_origin     ori: high-copy-number ColE1/pMB1/pBR322/pUC origin of replication
   2858..3718    -  CDS            AmpR: β-lactamase; bla; confers resistance to ampicillin, carbenicillin, and related antibiotics
   3719..3823    -  promoter       AmpR promoter: bla
