[The description below was written by a language model from this plasmid's Addgene catalogue record and pLannotate feature annotations shown in this document.]
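Description:
pCellFree_G06_ZIKV NS4A is a small (about 3.8 kb) Gateway-derived expression clone designed to produce Zika virus NS4A in a cell-free translation system as a fusion to a C-terminal mCherry. It is catalogued as a bacterial expression vector and is propagated in E. coli through a high-copy ColE1/pUC-type origin, with selection by ampicillin via the β-lactamase gene and its native promoter. The record lists the backbone as pCellFree_G08 although the plasmid name says G06; the fields do not resolve this discrepancy.

The expression unit begins with a T7 promoter. This is followed by an unannotated leader of roughly 130 nt, whose function the record does not state. Next comes the insert, flanked by attB1 and attB2 sites, the scars left by Gateway recombination. The insert is annotated as a fragment of roughly 390 nt of the Zika polyprotein. The automated annotation text describes NS5 functions, but that is generic polyprotein entry text; the catalogue identifies the segment as NS4A from the ZIKV reference genome. Downstream of attB2, the mCherry coding sequence provides a red fluorescent fusion partner. The catalogue also lists an 8xHis tag on the backbone, which is not separately annotated in the feature table. A short hit to a T7 gene 10-derived sequence and a T7 terminator close the unit. Remnants of a lac promoter/operator, a CAP site and a lacI fragment lie in the backbone and appear to be vestigial cloning-vector sequence.

The fluorescent, His-tagged NS4A is intended for T7-driven in vitro expression. The associated work used such constructs to map interactions among cell-free expressed Zika virus proteins.
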