Addgene plasmid #145356: pCellFree_G06_ZIKV NS4A
Purpose: Cell-free expression vector for Zika virus NS4A protein with C-term mCherry
Depositing lab: Rob Parton. Depositing organization: University of Queensland. Publication: Mapping Interactions among Cell-Free Expressed Zika Virus Proteins. Varasteh Moradi S, Gagoski D, Mureev S, Walden P, McMahon KA, Parton RG, Johnston WA, Alexandrov K. J Proteome Res. 2020 Apr 3;19(4):1522-1532. doi: 10.1021/acs.jproteome.9b00771. Epub 2020 Mar 9. PubMed 32081002.
Backbone
  Vector backbone: pCellFree_G08
  Vector type: Bacterial Expression
Growth in bacteria
  Bacterial resistance: Ampicillin, 100 μg/mL
  Growth temperature: 37°C
  Growth strain: DH5alpha
  Copy number: High Copy
Gene/Insert
  Gene/Insert name: ZIKV NS4A
  Species: NC_012532 (ZIKAV)
  Promoter: T7
  Tag / fusion protein: mCherry and 8xHis (C terminal on backbone)
  Cloning method: Gateway Cloning
Terms and licenses: Academic/Nonprofit Terms; Industry Terms: Not Available to Industry
How to cite: pCellFree_G06_ZIKV NS4A was a gift from Rob Parton (Addgene plasmid # 145356 ; http://n2t.net/addgene:145356 ; RRID:Addgene_145356)
